Addgene plasmid #41685: pHYDuet183
Depositing lab: Hideo Iwai. Depositing organization: University of Helsinki, Institute of Biotechnology. Publication: Evaluation and comparison of protein splicing by exogenous inteins with foreign exteins in Escherichia coli. Ellila S, Jurvansuu JM, Iwai H. FEBS Lett. 2011 Oct 10. 10.1016/j.febslet.2011.10.005 PubMed 22001202.
Backbone
  Vector backbone: pRSFDuet-1
  Backbone manufacturer: novagen
  Total vector size (bp): 4503
  Modifications to backbone: deletion of MCS-2
  Vector type: Bacterial Expression
Growth in bacteria
  Bacterial resistance: Kanamycin, 50 μg/mL
  Growth temperature: 37°C
  Growth strain: DH5alpha
  Copy number: High Copy
Gene/Insert
  Gene/Insert name: PhoRadA intein (alt name: RadA intein)
  Species: Pyrococcus horikoshii
  Insert size (bp): 976
  Promoter: T7
  Tag / fusion protein: GB1 (N terminal on insert); GB1 (C terminal on insert); His-tag (N terminal on insert)
  Cloning method: Restriction Enzyme; 5′ cloning site BamHI (not destroyed); 3′ cloning site KpnI (not destroyed)
  Sequencing primers: 5′ T7; 3′ T7term
Terms and licenses: Academic/Nonprofit Terms; Industry Terms: Not Available to Industry
How to cite: pHYDuet183 was a gift from Hideo Iwai (Addgene plasmid # 41685 ; http://n2t.net/addgene:41685 ; RRID:Addgene_41685)
