[The description below was written by a language model from this plasmid's Addgene catalogue record and pLannotate feature annotations shown in this document.]
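Description:
pHYDuet183 is a 4,503 bp bacterial expression plasmid built on pRSFDuet-1, from which the second multiple cloning site has been deleted so that a single T7-driven cassette remains. It replicates from the RSF1030 origin, which is compatible with other common origins and so allows co-maintenance with additional plasmids in E. coli. It is selected with kanamycin through an aph(3')-Ia resistance gene. The backbone also carries lacI under its own promoter. The Lac repressor binds the lac operator immediately downstream of the T7 promoter, making expression IPTG-inducible in hosts that supply T7 RNA polymerase.

The payload is the RadA intein from Pyrococcus horikoshii (PhoRadA intein), cloned between retained BamHI and KpnI sites and flanked on both sides by the B1 domain of streptococcal protein G (GB1). The open reading frame follows a T7 gene 10 ribosome binding site. It begins with an N-terminal His-tag (annotated as a fragment of a composite tag) and a thrombin cleavage site, then continues through GB1, the radA-derived intein segment and the second GB1. An S-Tag fragment and a short SET1-like match lie downstream, before the T7 terminator. The catalogue does not list them as fusion tags, and they probably reflect residual vector sequence. The short TcR fragments and the extra AmpR promoter fragment are likewise minor backbone matches.

In this arrangement the two GB1 domains act as small, soluble foreign exteins. Protein splicing would excise the intein and ligate the GB1 domains. The associated work evaluated and compared splicing by exogenous inteins with foreign exteins in E. coli, and this construct serves as a model precursor for testing the PhoRadA intein.
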