Features (pLannotate 1.2.2; 20 found; start..end, strand, type, name):
      1..19      +  promoter       T7 promoter: promoter for bacteriophage T7 RNA polymerase
     20..44      +  protein_bind   lac operator: The lac repressor binds to the lac operator to inhibit transcription in E. coli. This inhibition can be relieved by adding lactose or isopropyl-β-D-thiogalactopyranoside (IPTG). lac repressor encoded by lacI
     59..81      +  RBS            RBS: efficient ribosome binding site from bacteriophage T7 gene 10 (Olins and Rangwala, 1989)
    100..116     +  CDS            capTEV™ (fragment): composite tag for in vivo biotinylation, TEV protease cleavage, and 6xHis tagging
    127..144     +  CDS            thrombin site: thrombin recognition and cleavage site
    154..311     +  CDS            GB1 (fragment): B1 domain of Streptococcal protein G effective as a solubilizing fusion partner (Cheng and Patel, 2004)
    298..852     +  CDS            radA (fragment): RADA_PYRHO - Experimental evidence at protein level: Swiss-Prot protein existence level 1. Involved in DNA repair and in homologous recombination. Binds and assemble on single-stranded DNA to form a nucleoprotein filament. Hydrolyzes ATP in a ssDNA-dependent manner and promotes DNA strand exchange between homologous DNA molecules (By similarity). From Pyrococcus horikoshii (strain ATCC 700860 / DSM 12428 / JCM 9974 / NBRC 100139 / OT-3).
    862..1019    +  CDS            GB1 (fragment): B1 domain of Streptococcal protein G effective as a solubilizing fusion partner (Cheng and Patel, 2004)
   1057..1098    +  CDS            S-Tag (fragment): affinity and epitope tag derived from pancreatic ribonuclease A
   1128..1145    +  CDS            SET1 (fragment): solubility-enhancement tag derived from T7 phage gene 10B
   1153..1200    +  terminator     T7 terminator: transcription terminator for bacteriophage T7 RNA polymerase
   1364..1421    +  promoter       AmpR promoter (fragment): bla
   1430..2245    -  CDS            KanR: aminoglycoside phosphotransferase; aph(3')-Ia; confers resistance to kanamycin in bacteria or G418 (Geneticin®) in eukaryotes
   2246..2337    -  promoter       AmpR promoter: bla
   2353..3102    -  rep_origin     RSF ori: Plasmids containing the RSF 1030 origin of replication can be propagated in E. coli cells that contain additional plasmids with compatible origins.
   3185..3249    -  CDS            TcR (fragment): tetracycline efflux protein; tet; confers resistance to tetracycline
   3264..3285    -  protein_bind   CAP binding site: CAP binding activates transcription in the presence of cAMP. E. coli catabolite activator protein
   3298..4380    -  CDS            lacI: lac repressor; lacI; The lac repressor binds to the lac operator to inhibit transcription in E. coli. This inhibition can be relieved by adding lactose or isopropyl-β-D-thiogalactopyranoside (IPTG).
   4381..4458    -  promoter       lacI promoter: lacI
   4466..4501    -  CDS            TcR (fragment): tetracycline efflux protein; tet; confers resistance to tetracycline
>Addgene plasmid #41685 | pHYDuet183 | depositor full sequence | sequence record 55935 | pHYDuet183 sequence 4503 bps
TAATACGACTCACTATAGGGGAATTGTGAGCGGATAACAATTCCCCTGTAGAAATAATTTTGTTTAACTT
TAATAAGGAGATATACCATGGGCAGCAGCCATCATCATCATCATCACAGCAGCGGCCTGGTGCCGCGCGG
CAGCCTAGGACAGTACAAACTTATCCTGAACGGTAAAACCCTGAAAGGTGAAACCACCACCGAAGCTGTT
GACGCTGCTACCGCGGAAAAAGTTTTCAAACAGTACGCTAACGACAACGGTGTTGACGGTGAATGGACCT
ACGACGACGCTACCAAAACCTACACCGTAACGGAAGGATCCGGGAAGTGCTTTGCTAGGGATACCGAAGT
TTATTATGAAAACGATACTGTACCACACATGGAATCAATTGAGGAGATGTATAGTAAATACGCCTCGATG
AATGGGGAATTACCATTCGATAATGGTTACGCAGTTCCATTAGATAATGTCTTTGTGTACACGTTGGACA
TCGCTAGTGGTGAAATTAAGAAAACGAGGGCTTCATACATCTATCGCGAGAAGGTTGAGAAGCTCATTGA
GATAAAACTATCCAGTGGATACTCCCTTAAGGTTACTCCCTCTCACCCAGTTCTCCTCTTTAGAGATGGC
CTGCAATGGGTCCCCGCTGCTGAAGTTAAACCTGGAGATGTTGTTGTTGGTGTTAGGGAAGAGGTACTGA
GAAGAAGAATAATATCCAAAGGAGAACTTGAATTCCATGAGGTTTCCTCGGTAAGGATAATAGATTACAA
TAACTGGGTCTACGACCTTGTAATTCCGGAAACCCACAACTTCATAGCTCCCAATGGACTTGTTCTCCAT
AATACTCAGCTAGGTACCCAGTACAAACTTATCCTGAACGGTAAAACCCTGAAAGGTGAAACCACCACCG
AAGCTGTTGACGCTGCTACCGCGGAAAAAGTTTTCAAACAGTACGCTAACGACAACGGTGTTGACGGTGA
ATGGACCTACGACGACGCTACCAAAACCTACACCGTAACGGAATAAGCTTGGCTGTTTTGGCGGCTCGAG
TCTGGTAAAGAAACCGCTGCTGCGAAATTTGAACGCCAGCACATGGACTCGTCTACTAGCGCAGCTTAAT
TAACCTAGGCTGCTGCCACCGCTGAGCAATAACTAGCATAACCCCTTGGGGCCTCTAAACGGGTCTTGAG
GGGTTTTTTGCTGAAACCTCAGGCATTTGAGAAGCACACGGTCACACTGCTTCCGGTAGTCAATAAACCG
GTAAACCAGCAATAGACATAAGCGGCTATTTAACGACCCTGCCCTGAACCGACGACAAGCTGACGACCGG
GTCTCCGCAAGTGGCACTTTTCGGGGAAATGTGCGCGGAACCCCTATTTGTTTATTTTTCTAAATACATT
CAAATATGTATCCGCTCATGAATTAATTCTTAGAAAAACTCATCGAGCATCAAATGAAACTGCAATTTAT
TCATATCAGGATTATCAATACCATATTTTTGAAAAAGCCGTTTCTGTAATGAAGGAGAAAACTCACCGAG
GCAGTTCCATAGGATGGCAAGATCCTGGTATCGGTCTGCGATTCCGACTCGTCCAACATCAATACAACCT
ATTAATTTCCCCTCGTCAAAAATAAGGTTATCAAGTGAGAAATCACCATGAGTGACGACTGAATCCGGTG
AGAATGGCAAAAGTTTATGCATTTCTTTCCAGACTTGTTCAACAGGCCAGCCATTACGCTCGTCATCAAA
ATCACTCGCATCAACCAAACCGTTATTCATTCGTGATTGCGCCTGAGCGAGACGAAATACGCGGTCGCTG
TTAAAAGGACAATTACAAACAGGAATCGAATGCAACCGGCGCAGGAACACTGCCAGCGCATCAACAATAT
TTTCACCTGAATCAGGATATTCTTCTAATACCTGGAATGCTGTTTTCCCGGGGATCGCAGTGGTGAGTAA
CCATGCATCATCAGGAGTACGGATAAAATGCTTGATGGTCGGAAGAGGCATAAATTCCGTCAGCCAGTTT
AGTCTGACCATCTCATCTGTAACATCATTGGCAACGCTACCTTTGCCATGTTTCAGAAACAACTCTGGCG
CATCGGGCTTCCCATACAATCGATAGATTGTCGCACCTGATTGCCCGACATTATCGCGAGCCCATTTATA
CCCATATAAATCAGCATCCATGTTGGAATTTAATCGCGGCCTAGAGCAAGACGTTTCCCGTTGAATATGG
CTCATACTCTTCCTTTTTCAATATTATTGAAGCATTTATCAGGGTTATTGTCTCATGAGCGGATACATAT
TTGAATGTATTTAGAAAAATAAACAAATAGGCATGCAGCGCTCTTCCGCTTCCTCGCTCACTGACTCGCT
ACGCTCGGTCGTTCGACTGCGGCGAGCGGTGTCAGCTCACTCAAAAGCGGTAATACGGTTATCCACAGAA
TCAGGGGATAAAGCCGGAAAGAACATGTGAGCAAAAAGCAAAGCACCGGAAGAAGCCAACGCCGCAGGCG
TTTTTCCATAGGCTCCGCCCCCCTGACGAGCATCACAAAAATCGACGCTCAAGCCAGAGGTGGCGAAACC
CGACAGGACTATAAAGATACCAGGCGTTTCCCCCTGGAAGCTCCCTCGTGCGCTCTCCTGTTCCGACCCT
GCCGCTTACCGGATACCTGTCCGCCTTTCTCCCTTCGGGAAGCGTGGCGCTTTCTCATAGCTCACGCTGT
TGGTATCTCAGTTCGGTGTAGGTCGTTCGCTCCAAGCTGGGCTGTGTGCACGAACCCCCCGTTCAGCCCG
ACCGCTGCGCCTTATCCGGTAACTATCGTCTTGAGTCCAACCCGGTAAGACACGACTTATCGCCACTGGC
AGCAGCCATTGGTAACTGATTTAGAGGACTTTGTCTTGAAGTTATGCACCTGTTAAGGCTAAACTGAAAG
AACAGATTTTGGTGAGTGCGGTCCTCCAACCCACTTACCTTGGTTCAAAGAGTTGGTAGCTCAGCGAACC
TTGAGAAAACCACCGTTGGTAGCGGTGGTTTTTCTTTATTTATGAGATGATGAATCAATCGGTCTATCAA
GTCAACGAACAGCTATTCCGTTACTCTAGATTTCAGTGCAATTTATCTCTTCAAATGTAGCACCTGAAGT
CAGCCCCATACGATATAAGTTGTAATTCTCATGTTAGTCATGCCCCGCGCCCACCGGAAGGAGCTGACTG
GGTTGAAGGCTCTCAAGGGCATCGGTCGAGATCCCGGTGCCTAATGAGTGAGCTAACTTACATTAATTGC
GTTGCGCTCACTGCCCGCTTTCCAGTCGGGAAACCTGTCGTGCCAGCTGCATTAATGAATCGGCCAACGC
GCGGGGAGAGGCGGTTTGCGTATTGGGCGCCAGGGTGGTTTTTCTTTTCACCAGTGAGACGGGCAACAGC
TGATTGCCCTTCACCGCCTGGCCCTGAGAGAGTTGCAGCAAGCGGTCCACGCTGGTTTGCCCCAGCAGGC
GAAAATCCTGTTTGATGGTGGTTAACGGCGGGATATAACATGAGCTGTCTTCGGTATCGTCGTATCCCAC
TACCGAGATGTCCGCACCAACGCGCAGCCCGGACTCGGTAATGGCGCGCATTGCGCCCAGCGCCATCTGA
TCGTTGGCAACCAGCATCGCAGTGGGAACGATGCCCTCATTCAGCATTTGCATGGTTTGTTGAAAACCGG
ACATGGCACTCCAGTCGCCTTCCCGTTCCGCTATCGGCTGAATTTGATTGCGAGTGAGATATTTATGCCA
GCCAGCCAGACGCAGACGCGCCGAGACAGAACTTAATGGGCCCGCTAACAGCGCGATTTGCTGGTGACCC
AATGCGACCAGATGCTCCACGCCCAGTCGCGTACCGTCTTCATGGGAGAAAATAATACTGTTGATGGGTG
TCTGGTCAGAGACATCAAGAAATAACGCCGGAACATTAGTGCAGGCAGCTTCCACAGCAATGGCATCCTG
GTCATCCAGCGGATAGTTAATGATCAGCCCACTGACGCGTTGCGCGAGAAGATTGTGCACCGCCGCTTTA
CAGGCTTCGACGCCGCTTCGTTCTACCATCGACACCACCACGCTGGCACCCAGTTGATCGGCGCGAGATT
TAATCGCCGCGACAATTTGCGACGGCGCGTGCAGGGCCAGACTGGAGGTGGCAACGCCAATCAGCAACGA
CTGTTTGCCCGCCAGTTGTTGTGCCACGCGGTTGGGAATGTAATTCAGCTCCGCCATCGCCGCTTCCACT
TTTTCCCGCGTTTTCGCAGAAACGTGGCTGGCCTGGTTCACCACGCGGGAAACGGTCTGATAAGAGACAC
CGGCATACTCTGCGACATCGTATAACGTTACTGGTTTCACATTCACCACCCTGAATTGACTCTCTTCCGG
GCGCTATCATGCCATACCGCGAAAGGTTTTGCGCCATTCGATGGTGTCCGGGATCTCGACGCTCTCCCTT
ATGCGACTCCTGCATTAGGAAAT
