>Addgene plasmid #41685 | pHYDuet183 | addgene partial sequence | sequence record 56890 | T7 5'-TAATACGACTCACTATAGGG-3'
ATTTTGTTTAACTTTAATAAGGAGATATACCATGGGCAGCAGCCATCATCATCATCATCACAGCAGCGGC
CTGGTGCCGCGCGGCAGCCTAGGACAGTACAAACTTATCCTGAACGGTAAAACCCTGAAAGGTGAAACCA
CCACCGAAGCTGTTGACGCTGCTACCGCGGAAAAAGTTTTCAAACAGTACGCTAACGACAACGGTGTTGA
CGGTGAATGGACCTACGACGACGCTACCAAAACCTACACCGTAACGGAAGGATCCGGGAAGTGCTTTGCT
AGGGATACCGAAGTTTATTATGAAAACGATACTGTACCACACATGGAATCAATTGAGGAGATGTATAGTA
AATACGCCTCGATGAATGGGGAATTACCATTCGATAATGGTTACGCAGTTCCATTAGATAATGTCTTTGT
GTACACGTTGGACATCGCTAGTGGTGAAATTAAGAAAACGAGGGCTTCATACATCTATCGCGAGAAGGTT
GAGAAGCTCATTGAGATAAAACTATCCAGTGGATACTCCCTTAAGGTTACTCCCTCTCACCCAGTTCTCC
TCTTTAGAGATGGCCTGCAATGGGTCCCCGCTGCTGAAGTTAAACCTGGAGATGTTGTTGTTGGTGTTAG
GGAAGAGGTACTGAGAAGAAGAATAATATCCAAAGGAGAACTTGAATTCCATGAGGTTTCCTCGGTAAGG
ATAATAGATTACAATAACTGGGTCTACGACCTTGTAATTCCGGAAACCCACAACTTCATAGCTCCCAATG
GACTTGTTCTCCATAATACTCAGCTAGGTACCCAGTACAAACTTATCCTGAACGGTAAAACCCTGAAAGG
TGAAACCACCACCGAAGCTGTTGACGCTGCTACCGCGGAAA
