>Addgene plasmid #41685 | pHYDuet183 | addgene partial sequence | sequence record 56891 | T7term 5'-GCTAGTTATTGCTCAGCGG-3'
TAGACGAGTCCATGTGCTGGCGTTCAAATTTCGCAGCAGCGGTTTCTTTACCAGACTCGAGCCGCCAAAA
CAGCCAAGCTTATTCCGTTACGGTGTAGGTTTTGGTAGCGTCGTCGTAGGTCCATTCACCGTCAACACCG
TTGTCGTTAGCGTACTGTTTGAAAACTTTTTCCGCGGTAGCAGCGTCAACAGCTTCGGTGGTGGTTTCAC
CTTTCAGGGTTTTACCGTTCAGGATAAGTTTGTACTGGGTACCTAGCTGAGTATTATGGAGAACAAGTCC
ATTGGGAGCTATGAAGTTGTGGGTTTCCGGAATTACAAGGTCGTAGACCCAGTTATTGTAATCTATTATC
CTTACCGAGGAAACCTCATGGAATTCAAGTTCTCCTTTGGATATTATTCTTCTTCTCAGTACCTCTTCCC
TAACACCAACAACAACATCTCCAGGTTTAACTTCAGCAGCGGGGACCCATTGCAGGCCATCTCTAAAGAG
GAGAACTGGGTGAGAGGGAGTAACCTTAAGGGAGTATCCACTGGATAGTTTTATCTCAATGAGCTTCTCA
ACCTTCTCGCGATAGATGTATGAAGCCCTCGTTTTCTTAATTTCACCACTAGCGATGTCCAACGTGTACA
CAAAGACATTATCTAATGGAACTGCGTAACCATTATCGAATGGTAATTCCCCATTCATCGAGGCGTATTT
ACTATACATCTCCTCAATTGATTCCATGTGTGGTACAGTATCGTTTTCATAATAAACTTCGGTATCCCTA
GCAAAGCACTTCCCGGATCCTTCCGTTACGGTGTAGGTTTTGGTAGCGTCGTCGTAGGTCCATTCACCGT
CAACACCGTTGTCGTTAGCGTACTGTTTGAAAACTTTTTC
